Addgene plasmid #230215: AiP12496 - pAAV-AiE0386h-minBG-SYFP2-WPRE3-BGHpA (Alias: CN2496)
Purpose: AiE0386h is an enhancer sequence, designed to drive AAV-mediated transgene expression in specific populations of brain cells
Depositing lab: Allen Institute for Brain Science & Boaz Levi. Depositing organization: Allen Institute. Publication: A suite of enhancer AAVs and transgenic mouse lines for genetic access to cortical cell types. Ben-Simon Y, Hooper M, Narayan S, Daigle TL, Dwivedi D, Way SW, Oster A, Stafford DA, Mich JK, Taormina MJ, Martinez RA, Opitz-Araya X, Roth JR, Alexander JR, Allen S, Amster A, Arbuckle J, Ayala A, Baker PM, Bakken TE, Barcelli T, Barta S, Bendrick J, Bertagnolli D, Bielstein C, Bishwakarma P, Bowlus J, Boyer G, Brouner K, Casian B, Casper T, Chakka AB, Chakrabarty R, Chance RK, Chavan S, Clark M, Colbert K, Collman F, Daniel S, Departee M, DiValentin P, Donadio N, Dotson N, Egdorf T, Fliss T, Gabitto M, Garcia J, Gary A, Gasperini M, Gloe J, Goldy J, Gore BB, Graybuck L, Greisman N, Haeseleer F, Halterman C, Haradon Z, Hastings SD, Helback O, Ho W, Hockemeyer D, Huang C, Huff S, Hunker A, Johansen N, Jones D, Juneau Z, Kalmbach B, Kannan M, Khem S, Kussick E, Kutsal R, Larsen R, Lee C, Lee AY, Leibly M, Lenz GH, Li S, Liang E, Lusk N, Madigan Z, Malloy J, Malone J, McCue R, Melchor J, Mollenkopf T, Moosman S, Morin E, Newman D, Ng L, Ngo K, Omstead V, Otto S, Oyama A, Pena N, Pham T, Phillips E, Pom CA, Potekhina L, Ransford S, Ray PL, Rette D, Reynoldson C, Rimorin C, Rocha D, Ruiz A, Sanchez REA, Sawyer L, Sedeno-Cortes A, Sevigny JP, Shapovalova N, Shepard N, Shulga L, Sigler AR, Siverts L, Soliman S, Somasundaram S, Staats B, Stewart K, Szelenyi E, Tieu M, Trader C, Tran A, van Velthoven CTJ, Walker M, Wang Y, Weed N, Wirthlin M, Wood T, Wynalda B, Yao Z, Zhou T, Ariza J, Dee N, Reding M, Ronellenfitch K, Mufti S, Sunkin SM, Smith KA, Esposito L, Waters J, Thyagarajan B, Yao S, Lein ES, Zeng H, Levi BP, Ngai J, Ting JT, Tasic B. Cell. 2025 May 16:S0092-8674(25)00513-6. doi: 10.1016/j.cell.2025.05.002. PubMed 40403729.
Backbone
  Vector backbone: pAAV2
  Vector type: AAV
Growth in bacteria
  Bacterial resistance: Ampicillin, 100 μg/mL
  Growth temperature: 37°C
  Growth strain: NEB Stable
  Copy number: High Copy
Gene/Insert
  Gene/Insert name: SYFP2
  Species: Synthetic
  Promoter: minBG
  Cloning method: Gibson Cloning
Terms and licenses: Academic/Nonprofit Terms; Industry Terms: Not Available to Industry
How to cite: AiP12496 - pAAV-AiE0386h-minBG-SYFP2-WPRE3-BGHpA (Alias: CN2496) was a gift from Allen Institute for Brain Science & Boaz Levi (Addgene plasmid # 230215 ; http://n2t.net/addgene:230215 ; RRID:Addgene_230215)
