[The description below was written by a language model from this plasmid's Addgene catalogue record and pLannotate feature annotations shown in this document.]
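Description:
AiP12496 - pAAV-AiE0386h-minBG-SYFP2-WPRE3-BGHpA (alias CN2496) is an AAV transfer plasmid built on a pAAV2 backbone, intended for packaging a reporter genome into recombinant adeno-associated virus for delivery to brain tissue. In bacteria it is maintained by a high-copy ColE1/pUC-type origin and selected with ampicillin through the bla gene and its native promoter. An f1 phage origin is also present, along with short leftover fragments of pBR322 bom and rop sequences. The full sequenced plasmid is 4,587 nt.

The payload lies between AAV2 inverted terminal repeats, which provide the cis signals for genome replication and encapsidation. The right ITR is annotated as a complete element, whereas the left one was detected only as two short fragments, which may reflect the difficulty of sequencing and annotating these structured repeats. Expression is controlled by the AiE0386h enhancer placed upstream of minBG, a minimal promoter with little activity of its own, so that transcription depends on the cell-type specificity of the enhancer. Neither the enhancer nor minBG is picked up in the automated feature table, but the unannotated stretch between the left ITR and the coding sequence is where the construct name places them. This regulatory unit drives SYFP2, a rapidly maturing monomeric yellow fluorescent protein derived from Aequorea victoria GFP. It is followed by WPRE3, a shortened woodchuck hepatitis virus posttranscriptional element (annotated as two WPRE fragments) that boosts transcript expression, and by the bovine growth hormone polyadenylation signal.

The construct belongs to a collection of enhancer AAVs developed for genetic access to cortical cell types and serves to fluorescently label specific populations of brain cells. The record does not state which population AiE0386h targets.
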