Features (pLannotate 1.2.2; 14 found; start..end, strand, type, name):
    375..402     +  repeat_region  AAV2 ITR (fragment): inverted terminal repeat of adeno-associated virus serotype 2 inverted
    431..458     +  repeat_region  AAV2 ITR (fragment): inverted terminal repeat of adeno-associated virus serotype 2 inverted
    968..1684    +  CDS            SYFP2: SYFP2 is a basic (constitutively fluorescent) yellow fluorescent protein published in 2006, derived from Aequorea victoria. It is reported to be a very rapidly-maturing monomer with moderate acid sensitivity.
   1724..1881    +  misc_feature   WPRE (fragment): woodchuck hepatitis virus posttranscriptional regulatory element
   1887..1967    +  misc_feature   WPRE (fragment): woodchuck hepatitis virus posttranscriptional regulatory element
   1984..2095    +  polyA_signal   bGH poly(A) signal: bovine growth hormone polyadenylation signal
   2213..2353    +  repeat_region  AAV2 ITR: inverted terminal repeat of adeno-associated virus serotype 2 inverted
   2358..2409    -  misc_feature   bom (fragment): basis of mobility region from pBR322
   2428..2883    +  rep_origin     f1 ori (sequence partly withheld): f1 bacteriophage origin of replication; arrow indicates direction of (+) strand synthesis
   2884..2933    -  misc_feature   bom (fragment): basis of mobility region from pBR322
   3035..3070    -  CDS            rop (fragment): Rop protein, which maintains plasmids at low copy number; rop
   3165..3269    +  promoter       AmpR promoter: bla
   3270..4130    +  CDS            AmpR: β-lactamase; bla; confers resistance to ampicillin, carbenicillin, and related antibiotics
   4301..302     +  rep_origin     ori (across the origin): high-copy-number ColE1/pMB1/pBR322/pUC origin of replication
>Addgene plasmid #230215 | AiP12496 - pAAV-AiE0386h-minBG-SYFP2-WPRE3-BGHpA (Alias: CN2496) | addgene full sequence | sequence record 470469 | Addgene NGS Result
AGTTACCGGATAAGGCGCAGCGGTCGGGCTGAACGGGGGGTTCGTGCACACAGCCCAGCTTGGAGCGAAC
GACCTACACCGAACTGAGATACCTACAGCGTGAGCTATGAGAAAGCGCCACGCTTCCCGAAGGGAGAAAG
GCGGACAGGTATCCGGTAAGCGGCAGGGTCGGAACAGGAGAGCGCACGAGGGAGCTTCCAGGGGGAAACG
CCTGGTATCTTTATAGTCCTGTCGGGTTTCGCCACCTCTGACTTGAGCGTCGATTTTTGTGATGCTCGTC
AGGGGGGCGGAGCCTATGGAAAAACGCCAGCAACGCGGCCTTTTTACGGTTCCTGGCCTTTTGCTGGCCT
TTTGCTCACATGTCCTGCAGGCAGCTGCGCGCTCGCTCGCTCACTGAGGCCGCCCGGGCGTCGGGCGACC
TTTGGTCGCCCGGCCTCAGTGAGCGAGCGAGCGCGCAGAGAGGGAGTGGCCAACTCCATCACTAGGGGTT
CCTGCGGCCGCACGCGTTGCCAAAGCTGGACAGGCTAAGCCAGAGGCAAGGCAGGGGTGCCAGCCCTTTG
CCCAGGGCCAGAGGGAGGCCAGGAGGAGGTGCCTGGGCTGGTTGGCACCTTCTCCCTATCCACGCTCTCC
CTCCAGTCCCAAGTGACCTTTCCCCCAGATCCCAGGGTCCAGGCCCGCCCTCGGCTGGCAGGTGTGGGCA
CAGAGGCAGCTGGGATTGGTCGCAGCTGGCGGAGGCGCGTCCCAGGCTCCGGCAGACCGCTGGAACAGCT
GAGCAGAGCAGGTGGACTGCTGAGATAGACCAGGGACACCAGGCAGCCACAGGCCTGTCAGACCAGGACC
CTTACCCTCTAGACATGGCCTCGGTCCCGAGCTCGGGCTGGGCATAAAAGTCAGGGCAGAGCCATCTATT
GCTTACATTTGCTTCTGGGATCCAGATCTTTCGAAGCTAGCGCTACCGGTCGCCACCATGGTGAGCAAGG
GCGAGGAGCTGTTCACCGGGGTGGTGCCCATCCTGGTCGAGCTGGACGGCGACGTAAACGGCCACAAGTT
CAGCGTGTCCGGCGAGGGCGAGGGCGATGCCACCTACGGCAAGCTGACCCTGAAGCTGATCTGCACCACC
GGCAAGCTGCCCGTGCCCTGGCCCACCCTCGTGACCACCCTGGGCTACGGCGTGCAGTGCTTCGCCCGCT
ACCCCGACCACATGAAGCAGCACGACTTCTTCAAGTCCGCCATGCCCGAAGGCTACGTCCAGGAGCGCAC
CATCTTCTTCAAGGACGACGGCAACTACAAGACCCGCGCCGAGGTGAAGTTCGAGGGCGACACCCTGGTG
AACCGCATCGAGCTGAAGGGCATCGACTTCAAGGAGGACGGCAACATCCTGGGGCACAAGCTGGAGTACA
ACTACAACAGCCACAACGTCTATATCACCGCCGACAAGCAGAAGAACGGCATCAAGGCCAACTTCAAGAT
CCGCCACAACATCGAGGACGGCGGCGTGCAGCTCGCCGACCACTACCAGCAGAACACCCCCATCGGCGAC
GGCCCCGTGCTGCTGCCCGACAACCACTACCTGAGCTACCAGTCCAAGCTGAGCAAAGACCCCAACGAGA
AGCGCGATCACATGGTCCTGCTGGAGTTCGTGACCGCCGCCGGGATCACTCTCGGCATGGACGAGCTGTA
CAAGTAAGTCGACGGCGCGCCGCGGCCGCGAATTCGATATCATAATCAACCTCTGGATTACAAAATTTGT
GAAAGATTGACTGGTATTCTTAACTATGTTGCTCCTTTTACGCTATGTGGATACGCTGCTTTAATGCCTT
TGTATCATGCTATTGCTTCCCGTATGGCTTTCATTTTCTCCTCCTTGTATAAATCCTGGTTAGTTCTTGC
CACGGCGGAACTCATCGCCGCCTGCCTTGCCCGCTGCTGGACAGGGGCTCGGCTGTTGGGCACTGACAAT
TCCGTGGCTCGAGAGATCTTCGACTGTGCCTTCTAGTTGCCAGCCATCTGTTGTTTGCCCCTCCCCCGTG
CCTTCCTTGACCCTGGAAGGTGCCACTCCCACTGTCCTTTCCTAATAAAATGAGGAAATTGCATCGCATT
GTCTGAGTAGGTGTCATTCTATTCTGGGGGGTGGGGTGGGGCAGGACAGCAAGGGGGAGGATTGGGAAGA
CAATAGCAGGCATGAGATCTCACGTGCGGACCGAGCGGCCGCAGGAACCCCTAGTGATGGAGTTGGCCAC
TCCCTCTCTGCGCGCTCGCTCGCTCACTGAGGCCGGGCGACCAAAGGTCGCCCGACGCCCGGGCTTTGCC
CGGGCGGCCTCAGTGAGCGAGCGAGCGCGCAGCTGCCTGCAGGGGCGCCTGATGCGGTATTTTCTCCTTA
CGCATCTGTGCGGTATTTCACACCGCATA
[95 nt withheld, positions 2410-2504]
T
[46 nt withheld, positions 2506-2551]
C
[141 nt withheld, positions 2553-2693]
CCTTTGACGTTGGAGTCCACGTTCTTT
[37 nt withheld, positions 2721-2757]
ACTCTATCTCGGGCTATTCTTTTGATTTATAAGGGATTTTGCCGATTTCGGTCTATTGGTTAAAAAATGA
GCTGATTTAACAAAAATTTAACGCGAATTTTAACAAAATATTAACGTTTACAATTTTATGGTGCACTCTC
AGTACAATCTGCTCTGATGCCGCATAGTTAAGCCAGCCCCGACACCCGCCAACACCCGCTGACGCGCCCT
GACGGGCTTGTCTGCTCCCGGCATCCGCTTACAGACAAGCTGTGACCGTCTCCGGGAGCTGCATGTGTCA
GAGGTTTTCACCGTCATCACCGAAACGCGCGAGACGAAAGGGCCTCGTGATACGCCTATTTTTATAGGTT
AATGTCATGATAATAATGGTTTCTTAGACGTCAGGTGGCACTTTTCGGGGAAATGTGCGCGGAACCCCTA
TTTGTTTATTTTTCTAAATACATTCAAATATGTATCCGCTCATGAGACAATAACCCTGATAAATGCTTCA
ATAATATTGAAAAAGGAAGAGTATGAGTATTCAACATTTCCGTGTCGCCCTTATTCCCTTTTTTGCGGCA
TTTTGCCTTCCTGTTTTTGCTCACCCAGAAACGCTGGTGAAAGTAAAAGATGCTGAAGATCAGTTGGGTG
CACGAGTGGGTTACATCGAACTGGATCTCAACAGCGGTAAGATCCTTGAGAGTTTTCGCCCCGAAGAACG
TTTTCCAATGATGAGCACTTTTAAAGTTCTGCTATGTGGCGCGGTATTATCCCGTATTGACGCCGGGCAA
GAGCAACTCGGTCGCCGCATACACTATTCTCAGAATGACTTGGTTGAGTACTCACCAGTCACAGAAAAGC
ATCTTACGGATGGCATGACAGTAAGAGAATTATGCAGTGCTGCCATAACCATGAGTGATAACACTGCGGC
CAACTTACTTCTGACAACGATCGGAGGACCGAAGGAGCTAACCGCTTTTTTGCACAACATGGGGGATCAT
GTAACTCGCCTTGATCGTTGGGAACCGGAGCTGAATGAAGCCATACCAAACGACGAGCGTGACACCACGA
TGCCTGTAGCAATGGCAACAACGTTGCGCAAACTATTAACTGGCGAACTACTTACTCTAGCTTCCCGGCA
ACAATTAATAGACTGGATGGAGGCGGATAAAGTTGCAGGACCACTTCTGCGCTCGGCCCTTCCGGCTGGC
TGGTTTATTGCTGATAAATCTGGAGCCGGTGAGCGTGGGTCTCGCGGTATCATTGCAGCACTGGGGCCAG
ATGGTAAGCCCTCCCGTATCGTAGTTATCTACACGACGGGGAGTCAGGCAACTATGGATGAACGAAATAG
ACAGATCGCTGAGATAGGTGCCTCACTGATTAAGCATTGGTAACTGTCAGACCAAGTTTACTCATATATA
CTTTAGATTGATTTAAAACTTCATTTTTAATTTAAAAGGATCTAGGTGAAGATCCTTTTTGATAATCTCA
TGACCAAAATCCCTTAACGTGAGTTTTCGTTCCACTGAGCGTCAGACCCCGTAGAAAAGATCAAAGGATC
TTCTTGAGATCCTTTTTTTCTGCGCGTAATCTGCTGCTTGCAAACAAAAAAACCACCGCTACCAGCGGTG
GTTTGTTTGCCGGATCAAGAGCTACCAACTCTTTTTCCGAAGGTAACTGGCTTCAGCAGAGCGCAGATAC
CAAATACTGTTCTTCTAGTGTAGCCGTAGTTAGGCCACCACTTCAAGAACTCTGTAGCACCGCCTACATA
CCTCGCTCTGCTAATCCTGTTACCAGTGGCTGCTGCCAGTGGCGATAAGTCGTGTCTTACCGGGTTGGAC
TCAAGACGAT
